>Addgene plasmid #145757 | pGBW-m4046942 | depositor full sequence | sequence record 287934 | Full Sequence
GATCTCGATCCCGCGAAATTAATACGACTCACTATAGGGGAATTGTGAGCGGATAACAATTCCCCTCTAG
AAATAATTTTGTTTAACTTTAAGAAGGAGACTCTTCTATGGCAGTGAAAAGAACAATCAAGGGTACACAC
CACTGGTTGTTACTCACAATTTTGACTTCACTTTTAGTTTTAGTCCAGAGTACTCAATGGTCTTTGTTCT
TTTTTTTGTATGAAAATGCCTTTTTACCTTTTGCTATGGGTATTATTGCTATGTCTGCTTTTGCAATGAT
GTTTGTCAAACATAAGCATGCATTTCTCTGTTTGTTTTTGTTACCTTCTCTTGCCACTGTAGCTTATTTT
AATATGGTCTATATGCCTGCTAGTTGGGTGATGCGTATTATGACATGGTTGGATATGGTTGATACTAGTT
TGTCTGGTTTTAAGCTAAAAGACTGTGTTATGTATGCATCAGCTGTAGTGTTACTAATCCTTATGACAGC
AAGAACTGTGTATGATGATGGTGCTAGGAGAGTGTGGACACTTATGAATGTCTTGACACTCGTTTATAAA
GTTTATTATGGTAATGCTTTAGATCAAGCCATTTCCATGTGGGCTCTTATAATCTCTGTTACTTCTAACT
ACTCAGGTGTAGTTACAACTGTCATGTTTTTGGCCAGAGGTATTGTTTTTATGTGTGTTGAGTATTGCCC
TATTTTCTTCATAACTGGTAATACACTTCAGTGTATAATGCTAGTTTATTGTTTCTTAGGCTATTTTTGT
ACTTGTTACTTTGGCCTCTTTTGTTTACTCAACCGCTACTTTAGACTGACTCTTGGTGTTTATGATTACT
TAGTTTCTACACAGGAGTTTAGATATATGAATTCACAGGGACTACTCCCACCCAAGAATAGCATAGATGC
CTTCAAACTCAACATTAAATTGTTGGGTGTTGGTGGCAAACCTTGTATCAAAGTAGCCACTGTAGAGAAC
CTGTACTTTCAAAGCCACCATCATCACCATCATTAACCGGCTTATCGGTCAGTTTCACCTGATTTACGTA
AAAACCCGCTTCGGCGGGTTTTTGCTTTTGGAGGGGCAGAAAGATGAATGACTGTCCACGACGCTATACC
CAAAAGAAATTGAGATCCTTTTTTTCTGCGCGTAATCTGCTGCTTGCAAACAAAAAAACCACCGCTACCA
GCGGTGGTTTGTTTGCCGGATCAAGAGCTACCAACTCTTTTTCCGAAGGTAACTGGCTTCAGCAGAGCGC
AGATACCAAATACTGTTCTTCTAGTGTAGCCGTAGTTAGGCCACCACTTCAAGAACTCTGTAGCACCGCC
TACATACCTCGCTCTGCTAATCCTGTTACCAGTGGCTGCTGCCAGTGGCGATAAGTCGTGTCTTACCGGG
TTGGACTCAAGACGATAGTTACCGGATAAGGCGCAGCGGTCGGGCTGAACGGGGGGTTCGTGCACACAGC
CCAGCTTGGAGCGAACGACCTACACCGAACTGAGATACCTACAGCGTGAGCTATGAGAAAGCGCCACGCT
TCCCGAAGGGAGAAAGGCGGACAGGTATCCGGTAAGCGGCAGGGTCGGAACAGGAGAGCGCACGAGGGAG
CTTCCAGGGGGAAACGCCTGGTATCTTTATAGTCCTGTCGGGTTTCGCCACCTCTGACTTGAGCGTCGAT
TTTTGTGATGCTCGTCAGGGGGGCGGAGCCTATGGAAATTGATCGGGCACGTAAGAGGTTCCAACTTTCA
CCATAATGAAATAAGATCACTACCGGGCGTATTTTTTGAGTTATCGAGATTTTCAGGAGCTAAGGAAGCT
AAAATGGAGAAAAAAATCACTGGATATACCACCGTTGATATATCCCAATGGCATCGTAAAGAACATTTTG
AGGCATTTCAGTCAGTTGCTCAATGTACCTATAACCAGACCGTTCAGCTGGATATTACGGCCTTTTTAAA
GACCGTAAAGAAAAATAAGCACAAGTTTTATCCGGCCTTTATTCACATTCTTGCCCGCCTGATGAATGCT
CATCCGGAATTTCGTATGGCAATGAAAGACGGTGAGCTGGTGATATGGGATAGTGTTCACCCTTGTTACA
CCGTTTTCCATGAGCAAACTGAAACGTTTTCATCGCTCTGGAGTGAATACCACGACGATTTCCGGCAGTT
TCTACACATATATTCGCAAGATGTGGCGTGTTACGGTGAAAACCTGGCCTATTTCCCTAAAGGGTTTATT
GAGAATATGTTTTTCGTTTCAGCCAATCCCTGGGTGAGTTTCACCAGTTTTGATTTAAACGTGGCCAATA
TGGACAACTTCTTCGCCCCCGTTTTCACCATGGGCAAATATTATACGCAAGGCGACAAGGTGCTGATGCC
GCTGGCGATTCAGGTTCATCATGCCGTTTGTGATGGCTTCCATGTCGGCAGAATGCTTAATGAATTACAA
CAGTACTGCGATGAGTGGCAGGGCGGGGCGTAATTTGATATCGAGCTCGCTTGGACTCCTGTTGATAGAT
CCAGTAATGACCTCAGAACTCCATCTGGATTTGTTCAGAACGCTCGGTTGCCGCCGGGCGTTTTTTATTG
GT
Features (pLannotate 1.2.2; 8 found; start..end, strand, type, name):
     20..38      +  promoter       T7 promoter: promoter for bacteriophage T7 RNA polymerase
     39..63      +  protein_bind   lac operator: The lac repressor binds to the lac operator to inhibit transcription in E. coli. This inhibition can be relieved by adding lactose or isopropyl-β-D-thiogalactopyranoside (IPTG). lac repressor encoded by lacI
     78..100     +  RBS            RBS: efficient ribosome binding site from bacteriophage T7 gene 10 (Olins and Rangwala, 1989)
    111..977     +  CDS            R1A_SARS2 (fragment): Experimental evidence at protein level: Swiss-Prot protein existence level 1. [Non-structural protein 10]: Plays a pivotal role in viral transcription by stimulating both nsp14 3'-5' exoribonuclease and nsp16 2'-O-methyltransferase activities. Therefore plays an essential role in viral mRNAs cap methylation. From Severe acute respiratory syndrome coronavirus 2 (2019-nCoV) (SARS-CoV-2).
   1130..1718    +  rep_origin     ori: high-copy-number ColE1/pMB1/pBR322/pUC origin of replication
   1726..1823    +  promoter       cat promoter: promoter of the E. coli cat gene encoding chloramphenicol acetyltransferase
   1824..2480    +  CDS            cat: CAT_ECOLX - Experimental evidence at protein level: Swiss-Prot protein existence level 1. This enzyme is an effector of chloramphenicol resistance in bacteria. From Escherichia coli. This protein is used as a marker in many commonly used cloning vectors, such as pACYC184.
   2554..2588    +  terminator     lambda t0 terminator: minimal transcription terminator from phage lambda (Scholtissek and Grosse, 1987)
