>Addgene plasmid #145757 | pGBW-m4046942 | addgene full sequence | sequence record 292503 | Addgene NGS Result
TAATACGACTCACTATAGGGGAATTGTGAGCGGATAACAATTCCCCTCTAGAAATAATTTTGTTTAACTT
TAAGAAGGAGACTCTTCTATGGCAGTGAAAAGAACAATCAAGGGTACACACCACTGGTTGTTACTCACAA
TTTTGACTTCACTTTTAGTTTTAGTCCAGAGTACTCAATGGTCTTTGTTCTTTTTTTTGTATGAAAATGC
CTTTTTACCTTTTGCTATGGGTATTATTGCTATGTCTGCTTTTGCAATGATGTTTGTCAAACATAAGCAT
GCATTTCTCTGTTTGTTTTTGTTACCTTCTCTTGCCACTGTAGCTTATTTTAATATGGTCTATATGCCTG
CTAGTTGGGTGATGCGTATTATGACATGGTTGGATATGGTTGATACTAGTTTGTCTGGTTTTAAGCTAAA
AGACTGTGTTATGTATGCATCAGCTGTAGTGTTACTAATCCTTATGACAGCAAGAACTGTGTATGATGAT
GGTGCTAGGAGAGTGTGGACACTTATGAATGTCTTGACACTCGTTTATAAAGTTTATTATGGTAATGCTT
TAGATCAAGCCATTTCCATGTGGGCTCTTATAATCTCTGTTACTTCTAACTACTCAGGTGTAGTTACAAC
TGTCATGTTTTTGGCCAGAGGTATTGTTTTTATGTGTGTTGAGTATTGCCCTATTTTCTTCATAACTGGT
AATACACTTCAGTGTATAATGCTAGTTTATTGTTTCTTAGGCTATTTTTGTACTTGTTACTTTGGCCTCT
TTTGTTTACTCAACCGCTACTTTAGACTGACTCTTGGTGTTTATGATTACTTAGTTTCTACACAGGAGTT
TAGATATATGAATTCACAGGGACTACTCCCACCCAAGAATAGCATAGATGCCTTCAAACTCAACATTAAA
TTGTTGGGTGTTGGTGGCAAACCTTGTATCAAAGTAGCCACTGTAGAGAACCTGTACTTTCAAAGCCACC
ATCATCACCATCATTAACCGGCTTATCGGTCAGTTTCACCTGATTTACGTAAAAACCCGCTTCGGCGGGT
TTTTGCTTTTGGAGGGGCAGAAAGATGAATGACTGTCCACGACGCTATACCCAAAAGAAAAAGCTTGAGA
TCCTTTTTTTCTGCGCGTAATCTGCTGCTTGCAAACAAAAAAACCACCGCTACCAGCGGTGGTTTGTTTG
CCGGATCAAGAGCTACCAACTCTTTTTCCGAAGGTAACTGGCTTCAGCAGAGCGCAGATACCAAATACTG
TTCTTCTAGTGTAGCCGTAGTTAGGCCACCACTTCAAGAACTCTGTAGCACCGCCTACATACCTCGCTCT
GCTAATCCTGTTACCAGTGGCTGCTGCCAGTGGCGATAAGTCGTGTCTTACCGGGTTGGACTCAAGACGA
TAGTTACCGGATAAGGCGCAGCGGTCGGGCTGAACGGGGGGTTCGTGCACACAGCCCAGCTTGGAGCGAA
CGACCTACACCGAACTGAGATACCTACAGCGTGAGCTATGAGAAAGCGCCACGCTTCCCGAAGGGAGAAA
GGCGGACAGGTATCCGGTAAGCGGCAGGGTCGGAACAGGAGAGCGCACGAGGGAGCTTCCAGGGGGAAAC
GCCTGGTATCTTTATAGTCCTGTCGGGTTTCGCCACCTCTGACTTGAGCGTCGATTTTTGTGATGCTCGT
CAGGGGGGCGGAGCCTATGGAAATTGATCGGGCACGTAAGAGGTTCCAACTTTCACCATAATGAAATAAG
ATCACTACCGGGCGTATTTTTTGAGTTATCGAGATTTTCAGGAGCTAAGGAAGCTAAAATGGAGAAAAAA
ATCACTGGATATACCACCGTTGATATATCCCAATGGCATCGTAAAGAACATTTTGAGGCATTTCAGTCAG
TTGCTCAATGTACCTATAACCAGACCGTTCAGCTGGATATTACGGCCTTTTTAAAGACCGTAAAGAAAAA
TAAGCACAAGTTTTATCCGGCCTTTATTCACATTCTTGCCCGCCTGATGAATGCTCATCCGGAATTTCGT
ATGGCAATGAAAGACGGTGAGCTGGTGATATGGGATAGTGTTCACCCTTGTTACACCGTTTTCCATGAGC
AAACTGAAACGTTTTCATCGCTCTGGAGTGAATACCACGACGATTTCCGGCAGTTTCTACACATATATTC
GCAAGATGTGGCGTGTTACGGTGAAAACCTGGCCTATTTCCCTAAAGGGTTTATTGAGAATATGTTTTTC
GTTTCAGCCAATCCCTGGGTGAGTTTCACCAGTTTTGATTTAAACGTGGCCAATATGGACAACTTCTTCG
CCCCCGTTTTCACCATGGGCAAATATTATACGCAAGGCGACAAGGTGCTGATGCCGCTGGCGATTCAGGT
TCATCATGCCGTTTGTGATGGCTTCCATGTCGGCAGAATGCTTAATGAATTACAACAGTACTGCGATGAG
TGGCAGGGCGGGGCGTAATTTGATATCGAGCTCGCTTGGACTCCTGTTGATAGATCCAGTAATGACCTCA
GAACTCCATCTGGATTTGTTCAGAACGCTCGGTTGCCGCCGGGCGTTTTTTATTGGTCATCGATCTCGAT
CCCGCGAAAT
Features (pLannotate 1.2.2; 8 found; start..end, strand, type, name):
      1..19      +  promoter       T7 promoter: promoter for bacteriophage T7 RNA polymerase
     20..44      +  protein_bind   lac operator: The lac repressor binds to the lac operator to inhibit transcription in E. coli. This inhibition can be relieved by adding lactose or isopropyl-β-D-thiogalactopyranoside (IPTG). lac repressor encoded by lacI
     59..81      +  RBS            RBS: efficient ribosome binding site from bacteriophage T7 gene 10 (Olins and Rangwala, 1989)
     92..958     +  CDS            R1A_SARS2 (fragment): Experimental evidence at protein level: Swiss-Prot protein existence level 1. [Non-structural protein 10]: Plays a pivotal role in viral transcription by stimulating both nsp14 3'-5' exoribonuclease and nsp16 2'-O-methyltransferase activities. Therefore plays an essential role in viral mRNAs cap methylation. From Severe acute respiratory syndrome coronavirus 2 (2019-nCoV) (SARS-CoV-2).
   1115..1703    +  rep_origin     ori: high-copy-number ColE1/pMB1/pBR322/pUC origin of replication
   1711..1808    +  promoter       cat promoter: promoter of the E. coli cat gene encoding chloramphenicol acetyltransferase
   1809..2465    +  CDS            cat: CAT_ECOLX - Experimental evidence at protein level: Swiss-Prot protein existence level 1. This enzyme is an effector of chloramphenicol resistance in bacteria. From Escherichia coli. This protein is used as a marker in many commonly used cloning vectors, such as pACYC184.
   2539..2573    +  terminator     lambda t0 terminator: minimal transcription terminator from phage lambda (Scholtissek and Grosse, 1987)
