[The description below was written by a language model from this plasmid's Addgene catalogue record and pLannotate feature annotations shown in this document.]
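Description:
pGBW-m4046942 is a compact bacterial expression plasmid of about 2.6 kb, built to produce the SARS-CoV-2 non-structural protein 6 (nsp6) in E. coli. Its minimal backbone of roughly 1.5 kb carries little more than a high-copy ColE1/pUC-type origin of replication and a chloramphenicol acetyltransferase (cat) gene driven by its own promoter. The cat gene provides chloramphenicol selection and is followed by a lambda t0 terminator.

The expression cassette consists of a T7 promoter immediately followed by a lac operator, then the strong ribosome binding site from phage T7 gene 10 and an ATG start codon. Transcription therefore requires a host that supplies T7 RNA polymerase. It is held off by lac repressor until lactose or IPTG is added, and because no lacI gene is annotated on the plasmid, the repressor would have to come from the host. The wild-type nsp6 insert (about 860 bp) is derived from the ORF1ab polyprotein. The automated annotation identifies it as a fragment of the replicase polyprotein 1a, but the accompanying functional text about nsp10 is generic to that polyprotein database entry and does not describe this insert. The listing of E. coli K-12 as a species alongside the virus may indicate host-related sequence design, but the record does not explain it.

According to the catalogue entry, the protein carries a C-terminal TEV-cleavable 6xHis tag supplied by the backbone, which would allow affinity purification and later tag removal, although these elements are not separately annotated in either feature table. No T7 terminator is annotated downstream of the coding region. The depositor and sequencing-derived records differ by only a few nucleotides in length and show the same feature layout. The plasmid is intended for recombinant production of nsp6 for biochemical or structural work.
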