Addgene plasmid #145757: pGBW-m4046942
Purpose: Bacterial Expression plasmid for SARS-CoV-2 nsp6
Depositing lab: Ginkgo Bioworks & Benjie Chen. Depositing organization: Ginkgo Bioworks.
Backbone
  Vector backbone: ori-013 - marker | cmR
  Backbone size w/o insert (bp): 1462
  Vector type: Bacterial Expression
Growth in bacteria
  Bacterial resistance: Chloramphenicol, 25 μg/mL
  Growth temperature: 30°C
  Growth strain: DH5alpha
  Copy number: High Copy
Gene/Insert
  Gene/Insert name: SARS-CoV-2 nsp6
  Species: Escherichia coli str. K-12 substr. MG1655; Severe acute respiratory syndrome coronavirus 2
  Insert size (bp): 863
  Mutation: wt
  Entrez Gene: ORF1ab (a.k.a. GU280_gp01)
  Promoter: Promoter | pT7 ; Operator | lacO ; RBS | T7_rbs ; Start Codon | ATG
  Tag / fusion protein: Cleavable TEV;6xHIS (C terminal on backbone)
  Cloning method: Unknown
Resource information
  A portion of this plasmid was derived from a plasmid made by: GinkgoBioworks
Depositor comments: NCBI Reference Sequence: YP_009725302.1
How to cite: pGBW-m4046942 was a gift from Ginkgo Bioworks & Benjie Chen (Addgene plasmid # 145757 ; http://n2t.net/addgene:145757 ; RRID:Addgene_145757)
